Addgene plasmid #82832: pDONR223_KEAP1_p.P278S
Purpose: Gateway Donor vector containing KEAP1, part of the Target Accelerator Plasmid Collection.
Depositing lab: Jesse Boehm & Matthew Meyerson & David Root. Depositing organization: Broad Institute. Publication: High-throughput Phenotyping of Lung Cancer Somatic Mutations. Berger AH, Brooks AN, Wu X, Shrestha Y, Chouinard C, Piccioni F, Bagul M, Kamburov A, Imielinski M, Hogstrom L, Zhu C, Yang X, Pantel S, Sakai R, Watson J, Kaplan N, Campbell JD, Singh S, Root DE, Narayan R, Natoli T, Lahr DL, Tirosh I, Tamayo P, Getz G, Wong B, Doench J, Subramanian A, Golub TR, Meyerson M, Boehm JS. Cancer Cell. 2016 Aug 8;30(2):214-28. doi: 10.1016/j.ccell.2016.06.022. Epub 2016 Jul 28. PubMed 27478040.
Backbone
  Vector backbone: pDONR223
  Backbone manufacturer: Invitrogen
  Vector type: Gateway Entry vector
Growth in bacteria
  Bacterial resistance: Spectinomycin, 50 μg/mL
  Growth temperature: 37°C
  Growth strain: DH5alpha
  Copy number: High Copy
Gene/Insert
  Gene/Insert name: KEAP1
  Species: H. sapiens (human)
  Mutation: P278S, C624S
  GenBank ID: NM_012289
  Entrez Gene: KEAP1 (a.k.a. INrf2, KLHL19)
  Promoter: None
  Cloning method: Gateway Cloning
  Sequencing primers: 5′ M13pUC-fwd; 3′ M13-Rev
Terms and licenses: Academic/Nonprofit Terms; Industry Terms: Not Available to Industry
Depositor comments: CLOSED (stop codon immediately follows insert)
How to cite: pDONR223_KEAP1_p.P278S was a gift from Jesse Boehm & Matthew Meyerson & David Root (Addgene plasmid # 82832 ; http://n2t.net/addgene:82832 ; RRID:Addgene_82832)
