[The description below was written by a language model from this plasmid's Addgene catalogue record and pLannotate feature annotations shown in this document.]
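Description:
pDONR223_KEAP1_p.P278S is a Gateway entry clone built on the Invitrogen pDONR223 backbone, carrying a mutant open reading frame of human KEAP1 (also known as INrf2 or KLHL19). It is a bacterial propagation and shuttling plasmid, not an expression vector. The record lists no promoter for the insert. The only promoter annotated near the cassette is a T7 promoter outside one of the recombination sites, in reverse orientation relative to the annotated KEAP1 coding sequence. The plasmid replicates at high copy in E. coli from a ColE1/pUC-type origin and is selected with spectinomycin through the aadA (SmR) aminoglycoside adenylyltransferase gene. A class 1 integron Pc promoter fragment and a remnant of a gentamicin resistance gene lie upstream of aadA. Small lacI and lacZα fragments are backbone remnants, and rrnB T1 and T2 terminators sit upstream of the cloning region, where they help insulate it from read-through transcription.

The KEAP1 coding sequence lies between two attL-type Gateway recombination sites. The annotation tool labels both as attL3, and the annotated KEAP1 match ends well before the downstream site. These sites allow the ORF to be moved by an LR Clonase reaction into any compatible destination vector that supplies a promoter, tags or viral elements. The insert carries the P278S substitution named in the plasmid title, and the record also lists a second change, C624S. The clone is "closed": a stop codon immediately follows the insert, so it suits native or N-terminally tagged expression but not C-terminal fusions. The plasmid belongs to the Target Accelerator Plasmid Collection and comes from work on high-throughput phenotyping of somatic mutations in lung cancer, where such variant alleles are transferred to expression vectors and compared functionally with wild-type KEAP1.
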