Features (pLannotate 1.2.2; 12 found; start..end, strand, type, name):
   1026..1121    -  protein_bind   attL3: mutant version of attL; recombination site for the Gateway® LR reaction LR Clonase™
   1140..1158    -  promoter       T7 promoter: promoter for bacteriophage T7 RNA polymerase
   1348..1371    +  promoter       Pc promoter (fragment): intI1 (promoter lies within the coding sequence); class 1 integron promoter
   1547..1603    +  CDS            GmR (fragment): gentamycin acetyltransferase; aacC1; confers resistance to gentamycin
   1610..2401    +  CDS            SmR: aminoglycoside adenylyltransferase (Murphy, 1985); aadA; confers resistance to spectinomycin and streptomycin
   2494..3082    +  rep_origin     ori: high-copy-number ColE1/pMB1/pBR322/pUC origin of replication
   3265..3357    +  CDS            lacI (fragment): lac repressor; lacI; The lac repressor binds to the lac operator to inhibit transcription in E. coli. This inhibition can be relieved by adding lactose or isopropyl-β-D-thiogalactopyranoside (IPTG).
   3412..3439    -  terminator     rrnB T2 terminator: transcription terminator T2 from the E. coli rrnB gene
   3571..3614    +  terminator     rrnB T1 terminator: Escherichia coli rrnB; transcription terminator T1 from the E. coli rrnB gene
   3661..3697    -  CDS            lacZα (fragment): LacZα fragment of β-galactosidase; lacZ fragment
   3714..3809    +  protein_bind   attL3: mutant version of attL; recombination site for the Gateway® LR reaction LR Clonase™
   3815..475     +  CDS            KEAP1 (fragment) (across the origin) (sequence partly withheld): KEAP1_HUMAN - Also known as INRF2 From Homo sapiens (Human).
>Addgene plasmid #82832 | pDONR223_KEAP1_p.P278S | addgene full sequence | sequence record 161637 | Addgene NGS Result
GCAGAAGTGCGAGATCCTGCAGTCCGACTCCCGCTGCAAGGACTACCTGGTCAAGATCTTCGAGGAGCTC
ACCCTGCACAAGCCCACGCAGGTGATGCCCTGCCGGGCG
[864 nt withheld, positions 110-973]
ATGGAGCCCTGCCGGAAGCAGATTGACCAGCAGAACTGTACCAGTTGATTGCCAACTTTCTTGTACAAAG
TTGGCATTATAAGAAAGCATTGCTTATCAATTTGTTGCAACGAACAGGTCACTATCAGTCAAAATAAAAT
CATTATTTGCCATCCAGCTGATATCCCCTATAGTGAGTCGTATTACATGGTCATAGCTGTTTCCTGGCAG
CTCTGGCCCGTGTCTCAAAATCTCTGATGTTACATTGCACAAGATAAAAATATATCATCATGCCTCCTCT
AGACCAGCCAGGACAGAAATGCCTCGACTTCGCTGCTACCCAAGGTTGCCGGGTGACGCACACCGTGGAA
ACGGATGAAGGCACGAACCCAGTGGACATAAGCCTGTTCGGTTCGTAAGCTGTAATGCAAGTAGCGTATG
CGCTCACGCAACTGGTCCAGAACCTTGACCGAACGCAGCGGTGGTAACGGCGCAGTGGCGGTTTTCATGG
CTTGTTATGACTGTTTTTTTGGGGTACAGTCTATGCCTCGGGCATCCAAGCAGCAAGCGCGTTACGCCGT
GGGTCGATGTTTGATGTTATGGAGCAGCAACGATGTTACGCAGCAGGGCAGTCGCCCTAAAACAAAGTTA
AACATTATGAGGGAAGCGGTGATCGCCGAAGTATCGACTCAACTATCAGAGGTAGTTGGCGTCATCGAGC
GCCATCTCGAACCGACGTTGCTGGCCGTACATTTGTACGGCTCCGCAGTGGATGGCGGCCTGAAGCCACA
CAGTGATATTGATTTGCTGGTTACGGTGACCGTAAGGCTTGATGAAACAACGCGGCGAGCTTTGATCAAC
GACCTTTTGGAAACTTCGGCTTCCCCTGGAGAGAGCGAGATTCTCCGCGCTGTAGAAGTCACCATTGTTG
TGCACGACGACATCATTCCGTGGCGTTATCCAGCTAAGCGCGAACTGCAATTTGGAGAATGGCAGCGCAA
TGACATTCTTGCAGGTATCTTCGAGCCAGCCACGATCGACATTGATCTGGCTATCTTGCTGACAAAAGCA
AGAGAACATAGCGTTGCCTTGGTAGGTCCAGCGGCGGAGGAACTCTTTGATCCGGTTCCTGAACAGGATC
TATTTGAGGCGCTAAATGAAACCTTAACGCTATGGAACTCGCCGCCCGACTGGGCTGGCGATGAGCGAAA
TGTAGTGCTTACGTTGTCCCGCATTTGGTACAGCGCAGTAACCGGCAAAATCGCGCCGAAGGATGTCGCT
GCCGACTGGGCAATGGAGCGCCTGCCGGCCCAGTATCAGCCCGTCATACTTGAAGCTAGACAGGCTTATC
TTGGACAAGAAGAAGATCGCTTGGCCTCGCGCGCAGATCAGTTGGAAGAATTTGTCCACTACGTGAAAGG
CGAGATCACCAAGGTAGTCGGCAAATAACCCTCGAGCCACCCATGACCAAAATCCCTTAACGTGAGTTAC
GCGTCGTTCCACTGAGCGTCAGACCCCGTAGAAAAGATCAAAGGATCTTCTTGAGATCCTTTTTTTCTGC
GCGTAATCTGCTGCTTGCAAACAAAAAAACCACCGCTACCAGCGGTGGTTTGTTTGCCGGATCAAGAGCT
ACCAACTCTTTTTCCGAAGGTAACTGGCTTCAGCAGAGCGCAGATACCAAATACTGTTCTTCTAGTGTAG
CCGTAGTTAGGCCACCACTTCAAGAACTCTGTAGCACCGCCTACATACCTCGCTCTGCTAATCCTGTTAC
CAGTGGCTGCTGCCAGTGGCGATAAGTCGTGTCTTACCGGGTTGGACTCAAGACGATAGTTACCGGATAA
GGCGCAGCGGTCGGGCTGAACGGGGGGTTCGTGCACACAGCCCAGCTTGGAGCGAACGACCTACACCGAA
CTGAGATACCTACAGCGTGAGCTATGAGAAAGCGCCACGCTTCCCGAAGGGAGAAAGGCGGACAGGTATC
CGGTAAGCGGCAGGGTCGGAACAGGAGAGCGCACGAGGGAGCTTCCAGGGGGAAACGCCTGGTATCTTTA
TAGTCCTGTCGGGTTTCGCCACCTCTGACTTGAGCGTCGATTTTTGTGATGCTCGTCAGGGGGGCGGAGC
CTATGGAAAAACGCCAGCAACGCGGCCTTTTTACGGTTCCTGGCCTTTTGCTGGCCTTTTGCTCACATGT
TCTTTCCTGCGTTATCCCCTGATTCTGTGGATAACCGTATTACCGCCTTTGAGTGAGCTGATACCGCTCG
CCGCAGCCGAACGACCGAGCGCAGCGAGTCAGTGAGCGAGGAAGCGGAAGAGCGCCCAATACGCAAACCG
CCTCTCCCCGCGCGTTGGCCGATTCATTAATGCAGCTGGCACGACAGGTTTCCCGACTGGAAAGCGGGCA
GTGAGCGCAACGCAATTAATACGCGTACCGCTAGCCAGGAAGAGTTTGTAGAAACGCAAAAAGGCCATCC
GTCAGGATGGCCTTCTGCTTAGTTTGATGCCTGGCAGTTTATGGCGGGCGTCCTGCCCGCCACCCTCCGG
GCCGTTGCTTCACAACGTTCAAATCCGCTCCCGGCGGATTTGTCCTACTCAGGAGAGCGTTCACCGACAA
ACAACAGATAAAACGAAAGGCCCAGTCTTCCGACTGAGCCTTTCGTTTTATTTGATGCCTGGCAGTTCCC
TACTCTCGCGTTAACGCTAGCATGGATGTTTTCCCAGTCACGACGTTGTAAAACGACGGCCAGTCTTAAG
CTCGGGCCCCAAATAATGATTTTATTTTGACTGATAGTGACCTGTTCGTTGCAACAAATTGATGAGCAAT
GCTTTTTTATAATGCCAACTTTGTACAAAAAAGTTGGCACCATGCAGCCAGATCCCAGGCCTAGCGGGGC
TGGGGCCTGCTGCCGATTCCTGCCCCTGCAGTCACAGTGCCCTGAGGGGGCAGGGGACGCGGTGATGTAC
GCCTCCACTGAGTGCAAGGCGGAGGTGACGCCCTCCCAGCATGGCAACCGCACCTTCAGCTACACCCTGG
AGGATCATACCAAGCAGGCCTTTGGCATCATGAACGAGCTGCGGCTCAGCCAGCAGCTGTGTGACGTCAC
ACTGCAGGTCAAGTACCAGGATGCACCGGCCGCCCAGTTCATGGCCCACAAGGTGGTGCTGGCCTCATCC
AGCCCTGTCTTCAAGGCCATGTTCACCAACGGGCTGCGGGAGCAGGGCATGGAGGTGGTGTCCATTGAGG
GTATCCACCCCAAGGTCATGGAGCGCCTCATTGAATTCGCCTACACGGCCTCCATCTCCATGGGCGAGAA
GTGTGTCCTCCACGTCATGAACGGTGCTGTCATGTACCAGATCGACAGCGTTGTCCGTGCCTGCAGTGAC
TTCCTGGTGCAGCAGCTGGACCCCAGCAATGCCATCGGCATCGCCAACTTCGCTGAGCAGATTGGCTGTG
TGGAGTTGCACCAGCGTGCCCGGGAGTACATCTACATGCATTTTGGGGAGGTGGCCAAGCAAGAGGAGTT
CTTCAACCTGTCCCACTGCCAACTGGTGACCCTCATCAGCCGGGACGACCTGAACGTGCGCTGCGAGTCC
GAGGTCTTCCACGCCTGCATCAACTGGGTCAAGTACGACTGCGAACAGCGACGGTTCTACGTCCAGGCGC
TGCTGCGGGCCGTGCGCTGCCACTCGTTGACGTCGAACTTCCTGCAGATGCAGCT
