>Addgene plasmid #82832 | pDONR223_KEAP1_p.P278S | depositor partial sequence | sequence record 157558 | Insert sequence
ATGCAGCCAGATCCCAGGCCTAGCGGGGCTGGGGCCTGCTGCCGATTCCTGCCCCTGCAGTCACAGTGCC
CTGAGGGGGCAGGGGACGCGGTGATGTACGCCTCCACTGAGTGCAAGGCGGAGGTGACGCCCTCCCAGCA
TGGCAACCGCACCTTCAGCTACACCCTGGAGGATCATACCAAGCAGGCCTTTGGCATCATGAACGAGCTG
CGGCTCAGCCAGCAGCTGTGTGACGTCACACTGCAGGTCAAGTACCAGGATGCACCGGCCGCCCAGTTCA
TGGCCCACAAGGTGGTGCTGGCCTCATCCAGCCCTGTCTTCAAGGCCATGTTCACCAACGGGCTGCGGGA
GCAGGGCATGGAGGTGGTGTCCATTGAGGGTATCCACCCCAAGGTCATGGAGCGCCTCATTGAATTCGCC
TACACGGCCTCCATCTCCATGGGCGAGAAGTGTGTCCTCCACGTCATGAACGGTGCTGTCATGTACCAGA
TCGACAGCGTTGTCCGTGCCTGCAGTGACTTCCTGGTGCAGCAGCTGGACCCCAGCAATGCCATCGGCAT
CGCCAACTTCGCTGAGCAGATTGGCTGTGTGGAGTTGCACCAGCGTGCCCGGGAGTACATCTACATGCAT
TTTGGGGAGGTGGCCAAGCAAGAGGAGTTCTTCAACCTGTCCCACTGCCAACTGGTGACCCTCATCAGCC
GGGACGACCTGAACGTGCGCTGCGAGTCCGAGGTCTTCCACGCCTGCATCAACTGGGTCAAGTACGACTG
CGAACAGCGACGGTTCTACGTCCAGGCGCTGCTGCGGGCCGTGCGCTGCCACTCGTTGACGTCGAACTTC
CTGCAGATGCAGCTGCAGAAGTGCGAGATCCTGCAGTCCGACTCCCGCTGCAAGGACTACCTGGTCAAGA
TCTTCGAGGAGCTCACCCTGCACAAGCCCACGCAGGTGATGCCCTGCCGGGCG
[864 nt withheld, positions 964-1827]
ATGGAGCCCTGCCGGAAGCAGATTGACCAGCAGAACTGTACCAGTTGA
